Addgene plasmid #178779: pSth_Cas6
Purpose: Expression of S. thermophilus type I-E cas6
Depositing lab: Chase Beisel. Depositing organization: Helmholtz-Zentrum fuer Infektionsforschung (HZI). Publication: Rapid cell-free characterization of multi-subunit CRISPR effectors and transposons. Wimmer F, Mougiakos I, Englert F, Beisel CL. Mol Cell. 2022 Feb 16. pii: S1097-2765(22)00102-2. doi: 10.1016/j.molcel.2022.01.026. PubMed 35216669.
Backbone
  Vector backbone: pET28b
  Vector type: Bacterial Expression
Growth in bacteria
  Bacterial resistance: Kanamycin, 50 μg/mL
  Growth temperature: 37°C
  Growth strain: DH5alpha
  Copy number: Low Copy
Gene/Insert
  Gene/Insert name: S. thermophilus type I-E cas6
  Species: S. thermophilus
  Cloning method: Restriction Enzyme; 5′ cloning site Unknown (unknown if destroyed); 3′ cloning site Unknown (unknown if destroyed)
Terms and licenses: Academic/Nonprofit Terms; Industry Terms: Not Available to Industry
How to cite: pSth_Cas6 was a gift from Chase Beisel (Addgene plasmid # 178779 ; http://n2t.net/addgene:178779 ; RRID:Addgene_178779)
