[The description below was written by a language model from this plasmid's Addgene catalogue record and pLannotate feature annotations shown in this document.]
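Description:
pSth_Cas6 is a bacterial expression plasmid built on the pET28b backbone that carries the cas6 gene of the Streptococcus thermophilus type I-E CRISPR-Cas system. It replicates in E. coli from a ColE1/pMB1-family origin accompanied by the bom mobility region and the rop gene, which keeps copy number low, in line with the catalogue's "low copy" designation. Selection is by kanamycin through the aph(3')-Ia (KanR) gene. An f1 phage origin is also present. The short TcR and AmpR-promoter fragments in the annotation appear to be pBR322-derived backbone remnants rather than functional markers.

The expression cassette follows the standard pET layout. A T7 promoter with an adjacent lac operator sits upstream of the cloning region, a T7 terminator sits downstream, and a lacI gene with its own promoter supplies the repressor. Transcription therefore depends on T7 RNA polymerase and can be relieved by IPTG in a suitable host.

The automated feature table does not annotate cas6 itself, but the unannotated stretch of roughly 670 nt between the lac operator and the His-tag fragment is where the insert would lie. A partial His-tag match and a small fragment resembling a T7 gene 10-derived tag are detected just before the terminator. The record does not say whether either is fused in frame to Cas6, and the cloning sites are listed as unknown.

The associated publication concerns rapid cell-free characterisation of multi-subunit CRISPR effectors and transposons. This suggests the plasmid supplies the Cas6 subunit individually, alongside other components of the type I-E system, in T7-driven expression reactions, although the record itself states only expression of cas6 as its purpose.
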