Features (pLannotate 1.2.2; 17 found; start..end, strand, type, name):
    262..401     +  misc_feature   bom: basis of mobility region from pBR322
    587..1175    -  rep_origin     ori: high-copy-number ColE1/pMB1/pBR322/pUC origin of replication
   1297..2112    +  CDS            KanR: aminoglycoside phosphotransferase; aph(3')-Ia; confers resistance to kanamycin in bacteria or G418 (Geneticin®) in eukaryotes
   2121..2178    -  promoter       AmpR promoter (fragment): bla
   2231..2659    -  rep_origin     f1 ori (sequence partly withheld): f1 bacteriophage origin of replication; arrow indicates direction of (+) strand synthesis
   2696..2743    -  terminator     T7 terminator: transcription terminator for bacteriophage T7 RNA polymerase
   2751..2800    -  CDS            SET1 (fragment): solubility-enhancement tag derived from T7 phage gene 10B
   2810..2827    -  CDS            9xHis (fragment): 9xHis affinity tag
   3498..3522    -  protein_bind   lac operator: The lac repressor binds to the lac operator to inhibit transcription in E. coli. This inhibition can be relieved by adding lactose or isopropyl-β-D-thiogalactopyranoside (IPTG). lac repressor encoded by lacI
   3523..3541    -  promoter       T7 promoter: promoter for bacteriophage T7 RNA polymerase
   3563..3842    +  CDS            TcR (fragment): tetracycline efflux protein; tet; confers resistance to tetracycline
   3850..3927    +  promoter       lacI promoter: lacI
   3928..5010    +  CDS            lacI: lac repressor; lacI; The lac repressor binds to the lac operator to inhibit transcription in E. coli. This inhibition can be relieved by adding lactose or isopropyl-β-D-thiogalactopyranoside (IPTG).
   5023..5044    +  protein_bind   CAP binding site: CAP binding activates transcription in the presence of cAMP. E. coli catabolite activator protein
   5059..5350    +  CDS            TcR (fragment): tetracycline efflux protein; tet; confers resistance to tetracycline
   5422..5802    -  CDS            YPB1_ECOLX: Protein predicted: Swiss-Prot protein existence level 4. From Escherichia coli.
   5819..160     +  CDS            rop (across the origin): Rop protein, which maintains plasmids at low copy number; rop
>Addgene plasmid #178779 | pSth_Cas6 | addgene full sequence | sequence record 354960 | Addgene NGS Result
GGCCCGCTTTATCAGAAGCCAGACATTAACGCTTCTGGAGAAACTCAACGAGCTGGACGCGGATGAACAG
GCAGACATCTGTGAATCGCTTCACGACCACGCTGATGAGCTTTACCGCAGCTGCCTCGCGCGTTTCGGTG
ATGACGGTGAAAACCTCTGACACATGCAGCTCCCGGAGACGGTCACAGCTTGTCTGTAAGCGGATGCCGG
GAGCAGACAAGCCCGTCAGGGCGCGTCAGCGGGTGTTGGCGGGTGTCGGGGCGCAGCCATGACCCAGTCA
CGTAGCGATAGCGGAGTGTATACTGGCTTAACTATGCGGCATCAGAGCAGATTGTACTGAGAGTGCACCA
TTGCGGTGTGAAATACCGCACAGATGCGTAAGGAGAAAATACCGCATCAGGCGCTCTTCCGCTTCCTCGC
TCACTGACTCGCTGCGCTCGGTCGTTCGGCTGCGGCGAGCGGTATCAGCTCACTCAAAGGCGGTAATACG
GTTATCCACAGAATCAGGGGATAACGCAGGAAAGAACATGTGAGCAAAAGGCCAGCAAAAGGCCAGGAAC
CGTAAAAAGGCCGCGTTGCTGGCGTTTTTCCATAGGCTCCGCCCCCCTGACGAGCATCACAAAAATCGAC
GCTCAAGTCAGAGGTGGCGAAACCCGACAGGACTATAAAGATACCAGGCGTTTCCCCCTGGAAGCTCCCT
CGTGCGCTCTCCTGTTCCGACCCTGCCGCTTACCGGATACCTGTCCGCCTTTCTCCCTTCGGGAAGCGTG
GCGCTTTCTCATAGCTCACGCTGTAGGTATCTCAGTTCGGTGTAGGTCGTTCGCTCCAAGCTGGGCTGTG
TGCACGAACCCCCCGTTCAGCCCGACCGCTGCGCCTTATCCGGTAACTATCGTCTTGAGTCCAACCCGGT
AAGACACGACTTATCGCCACTGGCAGCAGCCACTGGTAACAGGATTAGCAGAGCGAGGTATGTAGGCGGT
GCTACAGAGTTCTTGAAGTGGTGGCCTAACTACGGCTACACTAGAAGGACAGTATTTGGTATCTGCGCTC
TGCTGAAGCCAGTTACCTTCGGAAAAAGAGTTGGTAGCTCTTGATCCGGCAAACAAACCACCGCTGGTAG
CGGTGGTTTTTTTGTTTGCAAGCAGCAGATTACGCGCAGAAAAAAAGGATCTCAAGAAGATCCTTTGATC
TTTTCTACGGGGTCTGACGCTCAGTGGAACGAAAACTCACGTTAAGGGATTTTGGTCATGAACAATAAAA
CTGTCTGCTTACATAAACAGTAATACAAGGGGTGTTATGAGCCATATTCAACGGGAAACGTCTTGCTCTA
GGCCGCGATTAAATTCCAACATGGATGCTGATTTATATGGGTATAAATGGGCTCGCGATAATGTCGGGCA
ATCAGGTGCGACAATCTATCGATTGTATGGGAAGCCCGATGCGCCAGAGTTGTTTCTGAAACATGGCAAA
GGTAGCGTTGCCAATGATGTTACAGATGAGATGGTCAGACTAAACTGGCTGACGGAATTTATGCCTCTTC
CGACCATCAAGCATTTTATCCGTACTCCTGATGATGCATGGTTACTCACCACTGCGATCCCCGGGAAAAC
AGCATTCCAGGTATTAGAAGAATATCCTGATTCAGGTGAAAATATTGTTGATGCGCTGGCAGTGTTCCTG
CGCCGGTTGCATTCGATTCCTGTTTGTAATTGTCCTTTTAACAGCGATCGCGTATTTCGTCTCGCTCAGG
CGCAATCACGAATGAATAACGGTTTGGTTGATGCGAGTGATTTTGATGACGAGCGTAATGGCTGGCCTGT
TGAACAAGTCTGGAAAGAAATGCATAAACTTTTGCCATTCTCACCGGATTCAGTCGTCACTCATGGTGAT
TTCTCACTTGATAACCTTATTTTTGACGAGGGGAAATTAATAGGTTGTATTGATGTTGGACGAGTCGGAA
TCGCAGACCGATACCAGGATCTTGCCATCCTATGGAACTGCCTCGGTGAGTTTTCTCCTTCATTACAGAA
ACGGCTTTTTCAAAAATATGGTATTGATAATCCTGATATGAATAAATTGCAGTTTCATTTGATGCTCGAT
GAGTTTTTCTAAGAATTAATTCATGAGCGGATACATATTTGAATGTATTTAGAAAAATAAACAAATAGGG
GTTCCGCGCACATTTCCCCGAAAAGTGCCACCTAAATTGTAAGCGTTAATATTTTGTTAAAATTCGCGTT
AAATTTTTGTTAAATCAGCTCATTTTTTAACCAATAGGCCGAAATCGGCAAAATCCCTTATAAATCAAAA
GAATAGACCGAGATAGGGT
[37 nt withheld, positions 2330-2366]
AAAGAACGTGGACTCCAACGTCAAAGG
[49 nt withheld, positions 2394-2442]
T
[91 nt withheld, positions 2444-2534]
G
[124 nt withheld, positions 2536-2659]
CCCATTCGCCAATCCGGATATAGTTCCTCCTTTCAGCAAAAAACCCCTCAAGACCCGTTTAGAGGCCCCA
AGGGGTTATGCTAGTTATTGCTCAGCGGTGGCAGCAGCCAACTCAGCTTCCTTTCGGGCTTTGTTAGCAG
CCGGATCTCAGTGGTGGTGGTGGTGGTGTTCTTCAAGTGGCACGACCGTCATCAAGCCGAATCCATAAGC
TTTTTTTTTACCCACGCCCTCCGTCAACATTTTTTTAAAGAGCGTGTCGTCCGAAACCGTAAGGGTTCCT
TCATACACGACCTTGCTCAGGCGTATCGGTTTTTCTGGCTTTTGAAAGACTTCATAACCTCGTTCCACAA
TGCTGAAACTTTCTCCAACTAATGAGAACCCATTTTTTTCAGATTGTTTTACCAGAAAGTCCATCTGGTG
TTTGATTGTCACATGCGGTTTAACTACCCCGCGCTTAGATTTATCAGGAGAGGTGATACTAATTACCGGG
TTAAGCACGATGCGAAAATTCATACGGAAACCGGTTTTGATAGAATCGAGAAAGTGCTGATAATCTTTAG
TTTGTGCACTACCAACCACGCCGTATTTCTCGAGTTTCTGCAGGTTCGGTTTTTCTTTGCTCACAATGAT
CAAATAATCCTTGCCCTGGATACGGTCAATGCGCCAGAGCTTTCGCGTGCGAATGCTTTGTTCGAGCTCT
GACGGAAAAGACTCTTCGACCCAAGCGTGGTATGCACCAACATGTGTCAGATCCCGCACCTTTCGGCGAT
TATACCGATCAATTTCCACGCGAGATATATACATCTAAAAAACCTCCTTACCTTGTTTACCCTAGAGGGG
AATTGTTATCCGCTCACAATTCCCCTATAGTGAGTCGTATTAATTTCGCGGGATCGAGATCTCGATCCTC
TACGCCGGACGCATCGTGGCCGGCATCACCGGCGCCACAGGTGCGGTTGCTGGCGCCTATATCGCCGACA
TCACCGATGGGGAAGATCGGGCTCGCCACTTCGGGCTCATGAGCGCTTGTTTCGGCGTGGGTATGGTGGC
AGGCCCCGTGGCCGGGGGACTGTTGGGCGCCATCTCCTTGCATGCACCATTCCTTGCGGCGGCGGTGCTC
AACGGCCTCAACCTACTACTGGGCTGCTTCCTAATGCAGGAGTCGCATAAGGGAGAGCGTCGAGATCCCG
GACACCATCGAATGGCGCAAAACCTTTCGCGGTATGGCATGATAGCGCCCGGAAGAGAGTCAATTCAGGG
TGGTGAATGTGAAACCAGTAACGTTATACGATGTCGCAGAGTATGCCGGTGTCTCTTATCAGACCGTTTC
CCGCGTGGTGAACCAGGCCAGCCACGTTTCTGCGAAAACGCGGGAAAAAGTGGAAGCGGCGATGGCGGAG
CTGAATTACATTCCCAACCGCGTGGCACAACAACTGGCGGGCAAACAGTCGTTGCTGATTGGCGTTGCCA
CCTCCAGTCTGGCCCTGCACGCGCCGTCGCAAATTGTCGCGGCGATTAAATCTCGCGCCGATCAACTGGG
TGCCAGCGTGGTGGTGTCGATGGTAGAACGAAGCGGCGTCGAAGCCTGTAAAGCGGCGGTGCACAATCTT
CTCGCGCAACGCGTCAGTGGGCTGATCATTAACTATCCGCTGGATGACCAGGATGCCATTGCTGTGGAAG
CTGCCTGCACTAATGTTCCGGCGTTATTTCTTGATGTCTCTGACCAGACACCCATCAACAGTATTATTTT
CTCCCATGAAGACGGTACGCGACTGGGCGTGGAGCATCTGGTCGCATTGGGTCACCAGCAAATCGCGCTG
TTAGCGGGCCCATTAAGTTCTGTCTCGGCGCGTCTGCGTCTGGCTGGCTGGCATAAATATCTCACTCGCA
ATCAAATTCAGCCGATAGCGGAACGGGAAGGCGACTGGAGTGCCATGTCCGGTTTTCAACAAACCATGCA
AATGCTGAATGAGGGCATCGTTCCCACTGCGATGCTGGTTGCCAACGATCAGATGGCGCTGGGCGCAATG
CGCGCCATTACCGAGTCCGGGCTGCGCGTTGGTGCGGATATCTCGGTAGTGGGATACGACGATACCGAAG
ACAGCTCATGTTATATCCCGCCGTTAACCACCATCAAACAGGATTTTCGCCTGCTGGGGCAAACCAGCGT
GGACCGCTTGCTGCAACTCTCTCAGGGCCAGGCGGTGAAGGGCAATCAGCTGTTGCCCGTCTCACTGGTG
AAAAGAAAAACCACCCTGGCGCCCAATACGCAAACCGCCTCTCCCCGCGCGTTGGCCGATTCATTAATGC
AGCTGGCACGACAGGTTTCCCGACTGGAAAGCGGGCAGTGAGCGCAACGCAATTAATGTAAGTTAGCTCA
CTCATTAGGCACCGGGATCTCGACCGATGCCCTTGAGAGCCTTCAACCCAGTCAGCTCCTTCCGGTGGGC
GCGGGGCATGACTATCGTCGCCGCACTTATGACTGTCTTCTTTATCATGCAACTCGTAGGACAGGTGCCG
GCAGCGCTCTGGGTCATTTTCGGCGAGGACCGCTTTCGCTGGAGCGCGACGATGATCGGCCTGTCGCTTG
CGGTATTCGGAATCTTGCACGCCCTCGCTCAAGCCTTCGTCACTGGTCCCGCCACCAAACGTTTCGGCGA
GAAGCAGGCCATTATCGCCGGCATGGCGGCCCCACGGGTGCGCATGATCGTGCTCCTGTCGTTGAGGACC
CGGCTAGGCTGGCGGGGTTGCCTTACTGGTTAGCAGAATGAATCACCGATACGCGAGCGAACGTGAAGCG
ACTGCTGCTGCAAAACGTCTGCGACCTGAGCAACAACATGAATGGTCTTCGGTTTCCGTGTTTCGTAAAG
TCTGGAAACGCGGAAGTCAGCGCCCTGCACCATTATGTTCCGGATCTGCATCGCAGGATGCTGCTGGCTA
CCCTGTGGAACACCTACATCTGTATTAACGAAGCGCTGGCATTGACCCTGAGTGATTTTTCTCTGGTCCC
GCCGCATCCATACCGCCAGTTGTTTACCCTCACAACGTTCCAGTAACCGGGCATGTTCATCATCAGTAAC
CCGTATCGTGAGCATCCTCTCTCGTTTCATCGGTATCATTACCCCCATGAACAGAAATCCCCCTTACACG
GAGGCATCAGTGACCAAACAGGAAAAAACCGCCCTTAACAT
